Addgene plasmid #240736: Sc FLAG-S6-rad24- pRS404/GAL-L
Purpose: Over-express FLAG-S6-rad24 in yeast (integrated)
Depositing lab: Michael O'Donnell. Depositing organization: Rockefeller University.
Backbone
  Vector backbone: pRS404/GAL
  Vector type: Yeast Expression
Growth in bacteria
  Bacterial resistance: Ampicillin, 100 μg/mL
  Growth temperature: 37°C
  Growth strain: DH5alpha
  Copy number: High Copy
Gene/Insert
  Gene/Insert name: FLAG-S6-rad24
  Species: S. cerevisiae (budding yeast)
  Entrez Gene: RAD24 (a.k.a. YER173W)
  Tag / fusion protein: 3X FLAG followed by S6 (N terminal on insert)
  Cloning method: Restriction Enzyme; 5′ cloning site Unknown (unknown if destroyed)
Terms and licenses: Academic/Nonprofit Terms; Industry Terms: Not Available to Industry
How to cite: Sc FLAG-S6-rad24- pRS404/GAL-L was a gift from Michael O'Donnell (Addgene plasmid # 240736 ; http://n2t.net/addgene:240736 ; RRID:Addgene_240736)
