[The description below was written by a language model from this plasmid's Addgene catalogue record and pLannotate feature annotations shown in this document.]
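Description:
Sc FLAG-S6-rad24- pRS404/GAL-L is a yeast integrating expression plasmid of about 7.1 kb, built on a pRS404 backbone that carries a galactose-inducible promoter. No yeast replication origin or centromere is annotated, consistent with the stated purpose of expressing the protein from an integrated copy. Yeast transformants are selected through the TRP1 auxotrophic marker, which is present with its own promoter and restores tryptophan prototrophy. In E. coli the plasmid is maintained at high copy by a ColE1/pUC-type origin and selected with ampicillin through the β-lactamase gene. The pBluescript-derived scaffold also contributes an f1 phage origin, flanking T7 and T3 promoters, remnants of the multiple cloning site and lacZα/lac promoter fragments. These elements play no part in yeast expression.

The payload is the S. cerevisiae RAD24 coding sequence placed downstream of the divergent GAL1,10 promoter, which is regulated by Gal4 and allows strong induction on galactose. The open reading frame begins with a 3xFLAG epitope for affinity purification and immunodetection. According to the catalogue entry this is followed by an S6 tag. The S6 tag is not annotated in the feature table but would fit the short gap between the 3xFLAG and RAD24 features. No transcription terminator is annotated, and a short hit to a T7 gene 10-derived sequence downstream of RAD24 is probably an incidental match.

Rad24 is the checkpoint-specific large subunit of the RFC-like Rad24-RFC clamp loader, which loads the Ddc1-Mec3-Rad17 checkpoint clamp onto DNA. The construct is intended for overproducing tagged Rad24 in yeast, which would suit purification and biochemical study of this complex.
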