Features (pLannotate 1.2.2; 22 found; start..end, strand, type, name):
     49..909     -  CDS            AmpR: β-lactamase; bla; confers resistance to ampicillin, carbenicillin, and related antibiotics
    910..1014    -  promoter       AmpR promoter: bla
   1109..1144    +  CDS            rop (fragment): Rop protein, which maintains plasmids at low copy number; rop
   1246..1295    +  misc_feature   bom (fragment): basis of mobility region from pBR322
   1434..1581    +  promoter       TRP1 promoter: S. cerevisiae TRP1
   1582..2256    +  CDS            TRP1: phosphoribosylanthranilate isomerase, required for tryptophan biosynthesis; S. cerevisiae TRP1; yeast auxotrophic marker
   2307..2358    +  misc_feature   bom (fragment): basis of mobility region from pBR322
   2386..2814    -  rep_origin     f1 ori (sequence partly withheld): f1 bacteriophage origin of replication; arrow indicates direction of (+) strand synthesis
   2818..2973    -  CDS            lacZα (fragment): LacZα fragment of β-galactosidase; lacZ fragment
   2981..2999    +  promoter       T7 promoter: promoter for bacteriophage T7 RNA polymerase
   3008..3063    -  misc_feature   MCS (fragment): pBluescript multiple cloning site
   3069..3733    +  promoter       GAL1,10 promoter: GAL1 and GAL10 genes of S. cerevisiae; divergent inducible promoter, regulated by Gal4
   3746..3811    +  CDS            3xFLAG: three tandem FLAG® epitope tags, followed by an enterokinase cleavage site
   3869..5845    +  CDS            RAD24: RAD24_YEAST - Experimental evidence at protein level: Swiss-Prot protein existence level 1. Participates in checkpoint pathways arrest of the cell cycle, a mechanism that allows the DNA repair pathways to act to restore the integrity of the DNA prior to DNA synthesis or separation of the replicated chromosomes. Regulates the DNA damage checkpoint pathway throughout the cell cycle, when associated with RCF5. Component of the RFC-like RAD24-RFC complex which loads the checkpoint clamp DDC1:MEC3:RAD17 complex and is involved in DNA repair pathways. During a clamp loading circle, the RFC:clamp com
   5911..5960    +  CDS            SET1 (fragment): solubility-enhancement tag derived from T7 phage gene 10B
   5959..5984    -  misc_feature   MCS (fragment): pBluescript multiple cloning site
   5997..6015    -  promoter       T3 promoter: promoter for bacteriophage T3 RNA polymerase
   6060..6076    -  protein_bind   lac operator: The lac repressor binds to the lac operator to inhibit transcription in E. coli. This inhibition can be relieved by adding lactose or isopropyl-β-D-thiogalactopyranoside (IPTG). lac repressor encoded by lacI
   6084..6114    -  promoter       lac promoter: promoter for the E. coli lac operon
   6129..6150    -  protein_bind   CAP binding site: CAP binding activates transcription in the presence of cAMP. E. coli catabolite activator protein
   6163..6255    -  CDS            lacI (fragment): lac repressor; lacI; The lac repressor binds to the lac operator to inhibit transcription in E. coli. This inhibition can be relieved by adding lactose or isopropyl-β-D-thiogalactopyranoside (IPTG).
   6438..7026    -  rep_origin     ori: high-copy-number ColE1/pMB1/pBR322/pUC origin of replication
>Addgene plasmid #240736 | Sc FLAG-S6-rad24- pRS404/GAL-L | addgene full sequence | sequence record 482352 | Addgene NGS Result
AAGTTTTAAATCAATCTAAAGTATATATGAGTAAACTTGGTCTGACAGTTACCAATGCTTAATCAGTGAG
GCACCTATCTCAGCGATCTGTCTATTTCGTTCATCCATAGTTGCCTGACTCCCCGTCGTGTAGATAACTA
CGATACGGGAGGGCTTACCATCTGGCCCCAGTGCTGCAATGATACCGCGAGACCCACGCTCACCGGCTCC
AGATTTATCAGCAATAAACCAGCCAGCCGGAAGGGCCGAGCGCAGAAGTGGTCCTGCAACTTTATCCGCC
TCCATCCAGTCTATTAATTGTTGCCGGGAAGCTAGAGTAAGTAGTTCGCCAGTTAATAGTTTGCGCAACG
TTGTTGCCATTGCTACAGGCATCGTGGTGTCACGCTCGTCGTTTGGTATGGCTTCATTCAGCTCCGGTTC
CCAACGATCAAGGCGAGTTACATGATCCCCCATGTTGTGCAAAAAAGCGGTTAGCTCCTTCGGTCCTCCG
ATCGTTGTCAGAAGTAAGTTGGCCGCAGTGTTATCACTCATGGTTATGGCAGCACTGCATAATTCTCTTA
CTGTCATGCCATCCGTAAGATGCTTTTCTGTGACTGGTGAGTACTCAACCAAGTCATTCTGAGAATAGTG
TATGCGGCGACCGAGTTGCTCTTGCCCGGCGTCAATACGGGATAATACCGCGCCACATAGCAGAACTTTA
AAAGTGCTCATCATTGGAAAACGTTCTTCGGGGCGAAAACTCTCAAGGATCTTACCGCTGTTGAGATCCA
GTTCGATGTAACCCACTCGTGCACCCAACTGATCTTCAGCATCTTTTACTTTCACCAGCGTTTCTGGGTG
AGCAAAAACAGGAAGGCAAAATGCCGCAAAAAAGGGAATAAGGGCGACACGGAAATGTTGAATACTCATA
CTCTTCCTTTTTCAATATTATTGAAGCATTTATCAGGGTTATTGTCTCATGAGCGGATACATATTTGAAT
GTATTTAGAAAAATAAACAAATAGGGGTTCCGCGCACATTTCCCCGAAAAGTGCCACCTGACGTCTAAGA
AACCATTATTATCATGACATTAACCTATAAAAATAGGCGTATCACGAGGCCCTTTCGTCTCGCGCGTTTC
GGTGATGACGGTGAAAACCTCTGACACATGCAGCTCCCGGAGACGGTCACAGCTTGTCTGTAAGCGGATG
CCGGGAGCAGACAAGCCCGTCAGGGCGCGTCAGCGGGTGTTGGCGGGTGTCGGGGCTGGCTTAACTATGC
GGCATCAGAGCAGATTGTACTGAGAGTGCACCATAGATCAACGACATTACTATATATATAATATAGGAAG
CATTTAATAGAACAGCATCGTAATATATGTGTACTTTGCAGTTATGACGCCAGATGGCAGTAGTGGAAGA
TATTCTTTATTGAAAAATAGCTTGTCACCTTACGTACAATCTTGATCCGGAGCTTTTCTTTTTTTGCCGA
TTAAGAATTAATTCGGTCGAAAAAAGAAAAGGAGAGGGCCAAGAGGGAGGGCATTGGTGACTATTGAGCA
CGTGAGTATACGTGATTAAGCACACAAAGGCAGCTTGGAGTATGTCTGTTATTAATTTCACAGGTAGTTC
TGGTCCATTGGTGAAAGTTTGCGGCTTGCAGAGCACAGAGGCCGCAGAATGTGCTCTAGATTCCGATGCT
GACTTGCTGGGTATTATATGTGTGCCCAATAGAAAGAGAACAATTGACCCGGTTATTGCAAGGAAAATTT
CAAGTCTTGTAAAAGCATATAAAAATAGTTCAGGCACTCCGAAATACTTGGTTGGCGTGTTTCGTAATCA
ACCTAAGGAGGATGTTTTGGCTCTGGTCAATGATTACGGCATTGATATCGTCCAACTGCATGGAGATGAG
TCGTGGCAAGAATACCAAGAGTTCCTCGGTTTGCCAGTTATTAAAAGACTCGTATTTCCAAAAGACTGCA
ACATACTACTCAGTGCAGCTTCACAGAAACCTCATTCGTTTATTCCCTTGTTTGATTCAGAAGCAGGTGG
GACAGGTGAACTTTTGGATTGGAACTCGATTTCTGACTGGGTTGGAAGGCAAGAGAGCCCCGAAAGCTTA
CATTTTATGTTAGCTGGTGGACTGACGCCAGAAAATGTTGGTGATGCGCTTAGATTAAATGGCGTTATTG
GTGTTGATGTAAGCGGAGGTGTGGAGACAAATGGTGTAAAAGACTCTAACAAAATAGCAAATTTCGTCAA
AAATGCTAAGAAATAGGTTATTACTGAGTAGTATTTATTTAAGTATTGTTTGTGCACTTGCCGATCTATG
CGGTGTGAAATACCGCACAGATGCGTAAGGAGAAAATACCGCATCAGGAAATTGTAAGCGTTAATATTTT
GTTAAAATTCGCGTTAAATTTTTGTTAAATCAGCTCATTTTTTAACCAATAGGCCGAAATCGGCAAAATC
CCTTATAAATCAAAAGAATAGACCGAGATAGGGT
[37 nt withheld, positions 2485-2521]
AAAGAACGTGGACTCCAACGTCAAAGG
[49 nt withheld, positions 2549-2597]
T
[91 nt withheld, positions 2599-2689]
G
[124 nt withheld, positions 2691-2814]
CCATTCGCCATTCAGGCTGCGCAACTGTTGGGAAGGGCGATCGGTGCGGGCCTCTTCGCTATTACGCCAG
CTGGCGAAAGGGGGATGTGCTGCAAGGCGATTAAGTTGGGTAACGCCAGGGTTTTCCCAGTCACGACGTT
GTAAAACGACGGCCAGTGAGCGCGCGTAATACGACTCACTATAGGGCGAATTGGGTACCGGGCCCCCCCT
CGAGGTCGACGGTATCGATAAGCTTGATATCGAATTCCTTGAATTTTCAAAAATTCTTACTTTTTTTTTG
GATGGACGCAAAGAAGTTTAATAATCATATTACATGGCATTACCACCATATACATATCCATATACATATC
CATATCTAATCTTACTTATATGTTGTGGAAATGTAAAGAGCCCCATTATCTTAGCCTAAAAAAACCTTCT
CTTTGGAACTTTCAGTAATACGCTTAACTGCTCATTGCTATATTGAAGTACGGATTAGAAGCCGCCGAGC
GGGTGACAGCCCTCCGAAGGAAGACTCTCCTCCGTGCGTCCTCGTCTTCACCGGTCGCGTTCCTGAAACG
CAGATGTGCCTCGCGCCGCACTGCTCCGAACAATAAAGATTCTACAATACTAGCTTTTATGGTTATGAAG
AGGAAAAATTGGCAGTAACCTGGCCCCACAAACCTTCAAATGAACGAATCAAATTAACAACCATAGGATG
ATAATGCGATTAGTTTTTTAGCCTTATTTCTGGGGTAATTAATCAGCGAAGCGATGATTTTTGATCTATT
AACAGATATATAAATGCAAAAACTGCATAACCACTTTAACTAATACTTTCAACATTTTCGGTTTGTATTA
CTTCTTATTCAAATGTAATAAAAGTATCAACAAAAAATTGTTAATATACCTCTATACTTTAACGTCAAGG
AGAAAAAACCCCGGATCCATGGACTACAAAGACCATGACGGTGATTATAAAGATCATGACATCGACTACA
AGGATGACGATGACAAGCGATCCACTAGTCATATCGGCGATAGCCTGAGCTGGCTGCTGCGCCTGCTGAA
CCATATGGATAGTACGAATTTGAACAAACGGCCCTTATTACAATATAGTCTCAGTTCATTGGGCTCGCAA
ATAACAAAATGGAGCTCATCTAGACCGACTTCGCCAGTTCGTAAGGCGAGAAGCACTGAAAATGACTTTC
TTTCCAAGCAAGATACGTCTAGTATCCTCCCAAGTATCAACGACGACGGCGGTGAACAGTGGTACGAAAA
GTTCAAGCCCAATTGTTTGGAGCAAGTGGCCATACATAAAAGAAAACTTAAAGATGTACAAGAAGCTTTA
GATGCCATGTTTTTACCTAACGCCAAGCATAGGATCCTACTACTGTCTGGCCCCAGTGGATGCTCTAAAA
GTACGGTCATAAAAGAACTCTCAAAAATCTTAGTTCCTAAATACAGACAAAACAGCAACGGAACGTCCTT
TCGAAGCACCCCGAACGAGCATAAAGTGACCGAGTTTAGAGGTGATTGTATAGTCAACGATCTTCCTCAG
ATGGAAAGCTTTAGTGAGTTCTTAAAAGGCGCACGGTATCTTGTGATGTCCAACCTGTCATTAATACTTA
TCGAGGACCTTCCCAACGTCTTCCATATAGATACCAGACGTCGATTTCAACAACTTATATTACAGTGGCT
ATATAGTTCGGAGCCTCTATTACCTCCCCTTGTTATATGTATAACTGAATGTGAAATTCCAGAGAACGAT
AATAATTATCGCAAATTTGGTATTGATTATACATTTAGTGCAGAAACCATAATGAACAAAGAAATATTGA
TGCATCCAAGGTTGAAAAGAATTAAGTTTAATCCAATTAACAGCACTTTATTAAAAAAGCACTTGAAATT
TATTTGTGTACAGAATATGAAAATGTTGAAGGAGAAAAATAAATGGAATAAAAGACAGGAAGTCATAGAT
TATATTGCGCAAGAGACTGGTGATATTAGGTCGGCCATTACGACCCTTCAATTTTGGGCGACATCAAGTG
GAAGTTTGCCGATTTCAACCCGAGAATCCACCATATCATACTTTCATGCCATTGGGAAGGTGATACATGG
TTCCCATAGCACGAATAACGATAACGAAATGATTAATAACCTCTTCGAAAATTCGAACAATTTGTTATCG
AAAGAGGATTTCAAATTAGGAATATTAGAGAACTATAACACATTTAATAAAGGCGAATTCAGCATTTCTG
ATGCATCATCAATTGTGGATTGCCTGAGCGAGTGTGATAATATGAATGGTCTACCAGAATCCAATGAGTA
TGGTTTACGAGAAGTGCGCAAAACCTTTCGTAACATCAGTAAACAAGGCCATAATCATGGAACGGTTTAT
TTTCCAAGAGAATGGAAAGTAAGAAAATTACAAAATTCATTTAAAGTTCAAGCTGAAGATTGGTTAAATG
TTAGTCTTTATAAGTACAACGCGGTACATTCTTTCAGGAATATAACTCTAGAATTTGGCTACTACGCACC
TCTAATTAGAAAGTGTCAGAGTTATAAAAAAAAATACATTCTCTATTATTTGAAGAATCTTCCGAGTGGC
TCCTCGGGGCCCAAACAAACCATGGACAAATTTAGTGATATAATGAAAGTTGAGAACGGAATCGACGTTG
TGGATCGGATAGGCGGGCCTATCGAAGCACTATCTGTGGAGGATGGACTAGCACCATTGATGGATAATGA
TAGCAATAATTGTGACCATTTAGAGGATCAAAAAAAGGAAAGGGACAGAAGGCTTCGCATGTTGATTGAC
CAATATGAAAGAAATGTGATGATGGCTAACGACGATCTTGAAGACGAAGAAACTTCTTTTAATGATGACC
CTATTGTCGATAGCGATAGCGATAACAGCAATAATATTGGCAATGAAACATTTGGTAGAAGCGACGAAGA
CGAGTCTCTATGTGAAATTCTGTCCCAGAGACAGCCGCGTAAAGCGCCAGTTATCAGTGAGTCCCTTTCA
GATTCAGATCTGGAAATACTCTAACTTTTTACTCTTTAAATTTGACGAGAAAACCCCAGGAAATATCCAC
ACAAATCTATGATCCGGCTGCTAACAAAGCCCGAAAGGAAGCTGAGTTGGCTGCTGCCACCGCTGAGCGG
CCGCCACCGCGGTGGAGCTCCAGCTTTTGTTCCCTTTAGTGAGGGTTAATTGCGCGCTTGGCGTAATCAT
GGTCATAGCTGTTTCCTGTGTGAAATTGTTATCCGCTCACAATTCCACACAACATACGAGCCGGAAGCAT
AAAGTGTAAAGCCTGGGGTGCCTAATGAGTGAGCTAACTCACATTAATTGCGTTGCGCTCACTGCCCGCT
TTCCAGTCGGGAAACCTGTCGTGCCAGCTGCATTAATGAATCGGCCAACGCGCGGGGAGAGGCGGTTTGC
GTATTGGGCGCTCTTCCGCTTCCTCGCTCACTGACTCGCTGCGCTCGGTCGTTCGGCTGCGGCGAGCGGT
ATCAGCTCACTCAAAGGCGGTAATACGGTTATCCACAGAATCAGGGGATAACGCAGGAAAGAACATGTGA
GCAAAAGGCCAGCAAAAGGCCAGGAACCGTAAAAAGGCCGCGTTGCTGGCGTTTTTCCATAGGCTCCGCC
CCCCTGACGAGCATCACAAAAATCGACGCTCAAGTCAGAGGTGGCGAAACCCGACAGGACTATAAAGATA
CCAGGCGTTTCCCCCTGGAAGCTCCCTCGTGCGCTCTCCTGTTCCGACCCTGCCGCTTACCGGATACCTG
TCCGCCTTTCTCCCTTCGGGAAGCGTGGCGCTTTCTCATAGCTCACGCTGTAGGTATCTCAGTTCGGTGT
AGGTCGTTCGCTCCAAGCTGGGCTGTGTGCACGAACCCCCCGTTCAGCCCGACCGCTGCGCCTTATCCGG
TAACTATCGTCTTGAGTCCAACCCGGTAAGACACGACTTATCGCCACTGGCAGCAGCCACTGGTAACAGG
ATTAGCAGAGCGAGGTATGTAGGCGGTGCTACAGAGTTCTTGAAGTGGTGGCCTAACTACGGCTACACTA
GAAGAACAGTATTTGGTATCTGCGCTCTGCTGAAGCCAGTTACCTTCGGAAAAAGAGTTGGTAGCTCTTG
ATCCGGCAAACAAACCACCGCTGGTAGCGGTGGTTTTTTTGTTTGCAAGCAGCAGATTACGCGCAGAAAA
AAAGGATCTCAAGAAGATCCTTTGATCTTTTCTACGGGGTCTGACGCTCAGTGGAACGAAAACTCACGTT
AAGGGATTTTGGTCATGAGATTATCAAAAAGGATCTTCACCTAGATCCTTTTAAATTAAAAATG
